>Addgene plasmid #186152 | GFP-Paxillin WT | addgene full sequence | sequence record 365843 | Addgene NGS Result
AACGCCAGCAACGCGGCCTTTTTACGGTTCCTGGCCTTTTGCTGGCCTTTTGCTCACATGTTCTTTCCTG
CGTTATCCCCTGATTCTGTGGATAACCGTATTACCGCCATGCATTAGTTATTAATAGTAATCAATTACGG
GGTCATTAGTTCATAGCCCATATATGGAGTTCCGCGTTACATAACTTACGGTAAATGGCCCGCCTGGCTG
ACCGCCCAACGACCCCCGCCCATTGACGTCAATAATGACGTATGTTCCCATAGTAACGCCAATAGGGACT
TTCCATTGACGTCAATGGGTGGAGTATTTACGGTAAACTGCCCACTTGGCAGTACATCAAGTGTATCATA
TGCCAAGTACGCCCCCTATTGACGTCAATGACGGTAAATGGCCCGCCTGGCATTATGCCCAGTACATGAC
CTTATGGGACTTTCCTACTTGGCAGTACATCTACGTATTAGTCATCGCTATTACCATGGTGATGCGGTTT
TGGCAGTACATCAATGGGCGTGGATAGCGGTTTGACTCACGGGGATTTCCAAGTCTCCACCCCATTGACG
TCAATGGGAGTTTGTTTTGGCACCAAAATCAACGGGACTTTCCAAAATGTCGTAACAACTCCGCCCCATT
GACGCAAATGGGCGGTAGGCGTGTACGGTGGGAGGTCTATATAAGCAGAGCTGGTTTAGTGAACCGTCAG
ATCCGCTAGCGCTACCGGTCGCCACCATGGTGAGCAAGGGCGAGGAGCTGTTCACCGGGGTGGTGCCCAT
CCTGGTCGAGCTGGACGGCGACGTAAACGGCCACAAGTTCAGCGTGTCCGGCGAGGGCGAGGGCGATGCC
ACCTACGGCAAGCTGACCCTGAAGTTCATCTGCACCACCGGCAAGCTGCCCGTGCCCTGGCCCACCCTCG
TGACCACCCTGACCTACGGCGTGCAGTGCTTCAGCCGCTACCCCGACCACATGAAGCAGCACGACTTCTT
CAAGTCCGCCATGCCCGAAGGCTACGTCCAGGAGCGCACCATCTTCTTCAAGGACGACGGCAACTACAAG
ACCCGCGCCGAGGTGAAGTTCGAGGGCGACACCCTGGTGAACCGCATCGAGCTGAAGGGCATCGACTTCA
AGGAGGACGGCAACATCCTGGGGCACAAGCTGGAGTACAACTACAACAGCCACAACGTCTATATCATGGC
CGACAAGCAGAAGAACGGCATCAAGGTGAACTTCAAGATCCGCCACAACATCGAGGACGGCAGCGTGCAG
CTCGCCGACCACTACCAGCAGAACACCCCCATCGGCGACGGCCCCGTGCTGCTGCCCGACAACCACTACC
TGAGCACCCAGTCCAAGCTGAGCAAAGACCCCAACGAGAAGCGCGATCACATGGTCCTGCTGGAGTTCGT
GACCGCCGCCGGGATCACTCTCGGCATGGACGAGCTGTACAAGTCCGGACTCAGATCCGGAAGCGGCGGT
TCCATGGACGACCTCGACGCCCTGCTGGCGGACTTGGAGTCTACCACCTCCCACATCTCCAAACGGCCTG
TGTTCTTGTCGGAGGAGACCCCCTACTCATACCCAACTGGAAACCACACATACCAGGAGATTGCCGTGCC
ACCCCCCGTCCCCCCACCCCCGTCCAGCGAGGCCCTCAATGGCACAATCCTTGACCCCTTAGACCAGTGG
CAGCCCAGCGGCTCCCGATTCATCCACCAGCAGCCTCAGTCCTCATCACCTGTGTACGGCTCCAGTGCCA
AAACTTCCAGTGTCTCCAACCCTCAGGACAGTGTTGGCTCTCCGTGCTCCCGAGTGGGTGAGGAGGAGCA
CGTCTACAGCTTCCCCAACAAGCAGAAATCAGCTGAGCCTTCACCCACCGTAATGAGCACGTCCCTGGGC
AGCAACCTTTCTGAACTCGACCGCCTGCTGCTGGAACTGAACGCTGTACAGCATAACCCGCCAGGCTTCC
CTGCAGATGAGGCCAACTCAAGCCCCCCGCTTCCTGGGGCCCTGAGCCCCCTCTATGGTGTCCCAGAGAC
TAACAGCCCCTTGGGAGGCAAAGCTGGGCCCCTGACGAAAGAGAAGCCTAAGCGGAATGGGGGCCGGGGC
CTGGAGGACGTGCGGCCCAGTGTGGAGAGTCTCTTGGATGAACTGGAGAGCTCCGTGCCCAGCCCCGTCC
CTGCCATCACTGTGAACCAGGGCGAGATGAGCAGCCCGCAGCGCGTCACCTCCACCCAACAGCAGACACG
CATCTCGGCCTCCTCTGCCACCAGGGAGCTGGACGAGCTGATGGCTTCGCTGTCGGATTTCAAGTTCATG
GCCCAGGGGAAGACAGGGAGCAGCTCACCCCCTGGGGGGCCCCCGAAGCCCGGGAGCCAGCTGGACAGCA
TGCTGGGGAGCCTGCAGTCTGACCTGAACAAGCTGGGGGTCGCCACAGTCGCCAAAGGAGTCTGCGGGGC
CTGCAAGAAGCCCATCGCCGGGCAGGTTGTGACCGCCATGGGGAAGACGTGGCACCCCGAGCACTTCGTC
TGCACCCACTGCCAGGAGGAGATCGGTTCACGGAACTTCTTCGAGCGGGATGGACAGCCCTACTGTGAAA
AGGACTACCACAACCTCTTCTCCCCGCGCTGCTACTACTGCAACGGCCCCATCCTGGATAAAGTGGTGAC
AGCCCTTGACCGGACGTGGCACCCTGAACACTTCTTCTGTGCACAGTGTGGAGCCTTCTTTGGTCCCGAA
GGGTTCCACGAGAAGGACGGCAAGGCCTACTGTCGCAAGGACTACTTCGACATGTTCGCACCCAAGTGTG
GCGGCTGCGCCCGGGCCATCCTGGAGAACTATATCTCAGCCCTCAACACGCTGTGGCATCCTGAGTGCTT
TGTGTGCCGGGAATGCTTCACGCCATTCGTGAACGGCAGCTTCTTCGAGCACGACGGGCAGCCCTACTGT
GAGGTGCACTACCACGAGCGGCGCGGCTCGCTGTGTTCTGGCTGCCAGAAGCCCATCACCGGCCGCTGCA
TCACCGCCATGGCCAAGAAGTTCCACCCCGAGCACTTCGTCTGTGCCTTCTGCCTCAAGCAGCTCAACAA
GGGCACCTTCAAGGAGCAGAACGACAAGCCTTACTGTCAGAACTGCTTCCTCAAGCTCTTCTGCTATAAT
CGAGCTCAAGCTTCGAATTCTGCAGTCGACGGTACCGCGGGCCCGGGATCCACCGGATCTAGATAACTGA
TCATAATCAGCCATACCACATTTGTAGAGGTTTTACTTGCTTTAAAAAACCTCCCACACCTCCCCCTGAA
CCTGAAACATAAAATGAATGCAATTGTTGTTGTTAACTTGTTTATTGCAGCTTATAATGGTTACAAATAA
AGCAATAGCATCACAAATTTCACAAATAAAGCATTTTTTTCACTGCATTCTAGTTGTGGTTTGTCCAAAC
TCATCAATGTATCTTAACGCGTAAATTGTAAGCGTTAATATTTTGTTAAAATTCGCGTTAAATTTTTGTT
AAATCAGCTCATTTTTTAACCAATAGGCCGAAATCGGCAAAATCCCTTATAAATCAAAAGAATAGACCGA
GATAGGGT
[37 nt withheld, positions 3579-3615]
AAAGAACGTGGACTCCAACGTCAAAGG
[49 nt withheld, positions 3643-3691]
T
[91 nt withheld, positions 3693-3783]
G
[124 nt withheld, positions 3785-3908]
CAGGTGGCACTTTTCGGGGAAATGTGCGCGGAACCCCTATTTGTTTATTTTTCTAAATACATTCAAATAT
GTATCCGCTCATGAGACAATAACCCTGATAAATGCTTCAATAATATTGAAAAAGGAAGAGTCCTGAGGCG
GAAAGAACCAGCTGTGGAATGTGTGTCAGTTAGGGTGTGGAAAGTCCCCAGGCTCCCCAGCAGGCAGAAG
TATGCAAAGCATGCATCTCAATTAGTCAGCAACCAGGTGTGGAAAGTCCCCAGGCTCCCCAGCAGGCAGA
AGTATGCAAAGCATGCATCTCAATTAGTCAGCAACCATAGTCCCGCCCCTAACTCCGCCCATCCCGCCCC
TAACTCCGCCCAGTTCCGCCCATTCTCCGCCCCATGGCTGACTAATTTTTTTTATTTATGCAGAGGCCGA
GGCCGCCTCGGCCTCTGAGCTATTCCAGAAGTAGTGAGGAGGCTTTTTTGGAGGCCTAGGCTTTTGCAAA
GATCGATCAAGAGACAGGATGAGGATCGTTTCGCATGATTGAACAAGATGGATTGCACGCAGGTTCTCCG
GCCGCTTGGGTGGAGAGGCTATTCGGCTATGACTGGGCACAACAGACAATCGGCTGCTCTGATGCCGCCG
TGTTCCGGCTGTCAGCGCAGGGGCGCCCGGTTCTTTTTGTCAAGACCGACCTGTCCGGTGCCCTGAATGA
ACTGCAAGACGAGGCAGCGCGGCTATCGTGGCTGGCCACGACGGGCGTTCCTTGCGCAGCTGTGCTCGAC
GTTGTCACTGAAGCGGGAAGGGACTGGCTGCTATTGGGCGAAGTGCCGGGGCAGGATCTCCTGTCATCTC
ACCTTGCTCCTGCCGAGAAAGTATCCATCATGGCTGATGCAATGCGGCGGCTGCATACGCTTGATCCGGC
TACCTGCCCATTCGACCACCAAGCGAAACATCGCATCGAGCGAGCACGTACTCGGATGGAAGCCGGTCTT
GTCGATCAGGATGATCTGGACGAAGAGCATCAGGGGCTCGCGCCAGCCGAACTGTTCGCCAGGCTCAAGG
CGAGCATGCCCGACGGCGAGGATCTCGTCGTGACCCATGGCGATGCCTGCTTGCCGAATATCATGGTGGA
AAATGGCCGCTTTTCTGGATTCATCGACTGTGGCCGGCTGGGTGTGGCGGACCGCTATCAGGACATAGCG
TTGGCTACCCGTGATATTGCTGAAGAGCTTGGCGGCGAATGGGCTGACCGCTTCCTCGTGCTTTACGGTA
TCGCCGCTCCCGATTCGCAGCGCATCGCCTTCTATCGCCTTCTTGACGAGTTCTTCTGAGCGGGACTCTG
GGGTTCGAAATGACCGACCAAGCGACGCCCAACCTGCCATCACGAGATTTCGATTCCACCGCCGCCTTCT
ATGAAAGGTTGGGCTTCGGAATCGTTTTCCGGGACGCCGGCTGGATGATCCTCCAGCGCGGGGATCTCAT
GCTGGAGTTCTTCGCCCACCCTAGGGGGAGGCTAACTGAAACACGGAAGGAGACAATACCGGAAGGAACC
CGCGCTATGACGGCAATAAAAAGACAGAATAAAACGCACGGTGTTGGGTCGTTTGTTCATAAACGCGGGG
TTCGGTCCCAGGGCTGGCACTCTGTCGATACCCCACCGAGACCCCATTGGGGCCAATACGCCCGCGTTTC
TTCCTTTTCCCCACCCCACCCCCCAAGTTCGGGTGAAGGCCCAGGGCTCGCAGCCAACGTCGGGGCGGCA
GGCCCTGCCATAGCCTCAGGTTACTCATATATACTTTAGATTGATTTAAAACTTCATTTTTAATTTAAAA
GGATCTAGGTGAAGATCCTTTTTGATAATCTCATGACCAAAATCCCTTAACGTGAGTTTTCGTTCCACTG
AGCGTCAGACCCCGTAGAAAAGATCAAAGGATCTTCTTGAGATCCTTTTTTTCTGCGCGTAATCTGCTGC
TTGCAAACAAAAAAACCACCGCTACCAGCGGTGGTTTGTTTGCCGGATCAAGAGCTACCAACTCTTTTTC
CGAAGGTAACTGGCTTCAGCAGAGCGCAGATACCAAATACTGTTCTTCTAGTGTAGCCGTAGTTAGGCCA
CCACTTCAAGAACTCTGTAGCACCGCCTACATACCTCGCTCTGCTAATCCTGTTACCAGTGGCTGCTGCC
AGTGGCGATAAGTCGTGTCTTACCGGGTTGGACTCAAGACGATAGTTACCGGATAAGGCGCAGCGGTCGG
GCTGAACGGGGGGTTCGTGCACACAGCCCAGCTTGGAGCGAACGACCTACACCGAACTGAGATACCTACA
GCGTGAGCTATGAGAAAGCGCCACGCTTCCCGAAGGGAGAAAGGCGGACAGGTATCCGGTAAGCGGCAGG
GTCGGAACAGGAGAGCGCACGAGGGAGCTTCCAGGGGGAAACGCCTGGTATCTTTATAGTCCTGTCGGGT
TTCGCCACCTCTGACTTGAGCGTCGATTTTTGTGATGCTCGTCAGGGGGGCGGAGCCTATGGAAA
Features (pLannotate 1.2.2; 16 found; start..end, strand, type, name):
     48..107     +  rep_origin     RSF ori (fragment): Plasmids containing the RSF 1030 origin of replication can be propagated in E. coli cells that contain additional plasmids with compatible origins.
    175..478     +  enhancer       CMV enhancer: human cytomegalovirus immediate early enhancer
    479..682     +  promoter       CMV promoter: human cytomegalovirus (CMV) immediate early promoter
    727..1443    +  CDS            mEGFP: mEGFP is a basic (constitutively fluorescent) green fluorescent protein published in 2002, derived from Aequorea victoria. It has moderate acid sensitivity.
   1474..3144    +  CDS            PXN: PAXI_CHICK - Experimental evidence at protein level: Swiss-Prot protein existence level 1. Cytoskeletal protein involved in actin-membrane attachment at sites of cell adhesion to the extracellular matrix (focal adhesion). Binds in vitro to vinculin as well as to the SH3 domain of c-SRC and, when tyrosine phosphorylated, to the SH2 domain of v-CRK. From Gallus gallus (Chicken).
   3150..3201    +  misc_feature   MCS: multiple cloning site
   3218..3302    +  CDS            large T antigen (fragment): large T antigen from SV40 (simian virus 40)
   3325..3446    +  polyA_signal   SV40 poly(A) signal: SV40 polyadenylation signal
   3480..3908    -  rep_origin     f1 ori (sequence partly withheld): f1 bacteriophage origin of replication; arrow indicates direction of (+) strand synthesis
   3935..4039    +  promoter       AmpR promoter: bla
   4041..4398    +  promoter       SV40 promoter: SV40 enhancer and early promoter
   4433..5227    +  CDS            NeoR/KanR: aminoglycoside phosphotransferase from Tn5; aph(3')-II (or nptII); confers resistance to neomycin, kanamycin, and G418 (Geneticin®)
   5248..5400    +  CDS            ble (fragment): BLE_KLEPN - Experimental evidence at protein level: Swiss-Prot protein existence level 1. Binding protein with a strong affinity to the bleomycin family of antibiotics. Binds to CL990; an antimitotic-antibiotic compound. From Klebsiella pneumoniae.
   5459..5506    +  polyA_signal   HSV TK poly(A) signal: herpes simplex virus thymidine kinase polyadenylation signal (Cole and Stacy, 1985)
   5597..5613    -  polyA_signal   bGH poly(A) signal (fragment): bovine growth hormone polyadenylation signal
   5835..6423    +  rep_origin     ori: high-copy-number ColE1/pMB1/pBR322/pUC origin of replication
