[The description below was written by a language model from this plasmid's Addgene catalogue record and pLannotate feature annotations shown in this document.]
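Description:
GFP-Paxillin WT is a mammalian expression plasmid built on the mEGFP-C1 backbone, made to express wild-type paxillin as a fluorescent fusion protein in cultured mammalian cells. The PXN coding sequence was inserted by Gibson cloning downstream of, and in frame with, monomeric EGFP, so the tag sits at the N terminus of paxillin. Transcription is driven by the human cytomegalovirus immediate-early enhancer and promoter and terminated by the SV40 polyadenylation signal, with remnants of the multiple cloning site lying between the insert and the terminator. The catalogue lists the insert as human PXN, whereas the automated annotation of the sequenced plasmid matched the open reading frame best to chicken paxillin. The species should therefore be checked against the sequence rather than taken from either source alone.

The rest of the plasmid is typical of the C1 vector series. A NeoR/KanR cassette encoding the Tn5 aminoglycoside phosphotransferase is preceded by both a bacterial bla promoter and the SV40 enhancer/early promoter and followed by the HSV TK poly(A) signal. It thus provides kanamycin selection in E. coli and can support G418 selection of stable mammalian transfectants. Replication in bacteria relies on a ColE1/pUC-type origin, which the annotation calls high copy although the catalogue entry says low copy, and an f1 origin is also present. Short fragments annotated as RSF ori, large T antigen, ble and bGH poly(A) are most likely backbone remnants or partial matches rather than functional elements.

Paxillin is a focal adhesion adaptor protein, and the construct appears to serve as the wild-type reference among a set of paxillin variants. The associated work concerns phase separation in integrin clustering and nascent adhesion formation.
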