Addgene plasmid #186152: GFP-Paxillin WT
Purpose: For expressing paxillin variants in mammalian cells
Depositing lab: Michael Rosen. Publication: Synergistic phase separation of two pathways promotes integrin clustering and nascent adhesion formation. Case LB, De Pasquale M, Henry L, Rosen MK. Elife. 2022 Jan 20;11. pii: 72588. doi: 10.7554/eLife.72588. PubMed 35049497.
Backbone
  Vector backbone: mEGFP-C1
  Backbone size w/o insert (bp): 4750
  Vector type: Mammalian Expression
Growth in bacteria
  Bacterial resistance: Kanamycin, 50 μg/mL
  Growth temperature: 37°C
  Growth strain: DH5alpha
  Copy number: Low Copy
Gene/Insert
  Gene/Insert name: PXN
  Species: H. sapiens (human)
  Insert size (bp): 1743
  Entrez Gene: PXN
  Promoter: cmv
  Tag / fusion protein: mEGFP (N terminal on insert)
  Cloning method: Gibson Cloning
  Sequencing primers: 5′ EGFP-C-For (5-CATGGTCCTGCTGGAGTTCGTG-3); 3′ SV40pA-R (5-GAAATTTGTGATGCTATTGC-3)
Resource information
  A portion of this plasmid was derived from a plasmid made by: mEGFP-C1 (Addgene Plasmid #54759/ Modification of Addgene Plasmid #50529)
Terms and licenses: Academic/Nonprofit Terms; Industry Terms: Not Available to Industry
How to cite: GFP-Paxillin WT was a gift from Michael Rosen (Addgene plasmid # 186152 ; http://n2t.net/addgene:186152 ; RRID:Addgene_186152)
